Addgene plasmid #101704: pUPD-HygroBR (01-21)
Purpose: HygroBR in domestication vector
Depositing lab: Elena Caro Bernat. Publication: Adaptation of the GoldenBraid modular cloning system and creation of a toolkit for the expression of heterologous proteins in yeast mitochondria. Perez-Gonzalez A, Kniewel R, Veldhuizen M, Verma HK, Navarro-Rodriguez M, Rubio LM, Caro E. BMC Biotechnol. 2017 Nov 13;17(1):80. doi: 10.1186/s12896-017-0393-y. PubMed 29132331.
Backbone
  Vector backbone: pUPD
  Vector type: Yeast Expression
Growth in bacteria
  Bacterial resistance: Ampicillin, 100 μg/mL
  Growth temperature: 37°C
  Growth strain: DH5alpha
  Copy number: Unknown
Gene/Insert
  Gene/Insert name: GGAG [HygroBR (loxP-PAgTEF-hph-TAgTEF-loxP)] CGCT
Terms and licenses: Academic/Nonprofit Terms; Industry Terms: Not Available to Industry
How to cite: pUPD-HygroBR (01-21) was a gift from Elena Caro Bernat (Addgene plasmid # 101704 ; http://n2t.net/addgene:101704 ; RRID:Addgene_101704)
