[The description below was written by a language model from this plasmid's Addgene catalogue record and pLannotate feature annotations shown in this document.]
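Description:
pUPD-HygroBR (01-21) is a GoldenBraid part-domestication plasmid that stores a recyclable hygromycin B resistance module for yeast as a standardized, reusable cloning part. The backbone is pUPD, the universal entry vector of the GoldenBraid modular cloning system. It is maintained in E. coli through a high-copy ColE1/pUC-type origin and selected with ampicillin via the bla gene and its own promoter. An f1 origin is also present. The cloning region lies within a lac promoter/operator and lacZα context and is flanked by SP6 and T7 promoters. Only a fragment of lacZα remains, consistent with the insert occupying the screening site. Although catalogued as a yeast expression vector, the annotated features include no yeast replication origin or centromere, so the plasmid serves as a part donor rather than as a self-replicating yeast vector.

The insert is bounded by the four-nucleotide assembly overhangs GGAG and CGCT, which the name's "01-21" presumably reflects as the span of GoldenBraid grammar positions the part occupies. This allows it to be released and joined directionally with other parts in Type IIS assemblies. The cassette consists of the Ashbya gossypii TEF promoter driving hph (hygromycin phosphotransferase), followed by the A. gossypii TEF terminator. Two loxP sites in the same orientation flank the cassette. After integration and selection in yeast, Cre recombinase can therefore excise the marker, leaving a single loxP scar and allowing hygromycin selection to be reused. A short annotated match to a hornet peptide and a lacI fragment are most likely annotation artefacts or backbone remnants. The plasmid belongs to a toolkit that adapts GoldenBraid for expressing heterologous proteins in yeast mitochondria.
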