Features (pLannotate 1.2.2; 18 found; start..end, strand, type, name):
     35..53      +  promoter       SP6 promoter: promoter for bacteriophage SP6 RNA polymerase
     65..127     +  CDS            VESPI_VESMG (fragment): Experimental evidence at protein level: Swiss-Prot protein existence level 1. Shows contractile activity on isolated ileum smooth muscle. From Vespa magnifica (Hornet).
    196..229     -  protein_bind   loxP: Cre-mediated recombination occurs in the 8-bp core sequence (GCATACAT). Cre recombinase
    284..627     +  promoter       TEF promoter: Ashbya gossypii TEF promoter
    634..1655    +  CDS            HygR (fragment): aminoglycoside phosphotransferase from E. coli; aph(4)-Ia; confers resistance to hygromycin
   1662..1859    +  terminator     TEF terminator: Ashbya gossypii TEF terminator
   1922..1955    -  protein_bind   loxP: Cre-mediated recombination occurs in the 8-bp core sequence (GCATACAT). Cre recombinase
   2069..2087    -  promoter       T7 promoter: promoter for bacteriophage T7 RNA polymerase
   2090..2247    +  CDS            lacZα (fragment): LacZα fragment of β-galactosidase; lacZ fragment
   2251..2706    +  rep_origin     f1 ori (sequence partly withheld): f1 bacteriophage origin of replication; arrow indicates direction of (+) strand synthesis
   2707..2757    -  misc_feature   bom (fragment): basis of mobility region from pBR322
   2784..2888    +  promoter       AmpR promoter: bla
   2889..3749    +  CDS            AmpR: β-lactamase; bla; confers resistance to ampicillin, carbenicillin, and related antibiotics
   3920..4508    +  rep_origin     ori: high-copy-number ColE1/pMB1/pBR322/pUC origin of replication
   4691..4783    +  CDS            lacI (fragment): lac repressor; lacI; The lac repressor binds to the lac operator to inhibit transcription in E. coli. This inhibition can be relieved by adding lactose or isopropyl-β-D-thiogalactopyranoside (IPTG).
   4796..4817    +  protein_bind   CAP binding site: CAP binding activates transcription in the presence of cAMP. E. coli catabolite activator protein
   4832..4862    +  promoter       lac promoter: promoter for the E. coli lac operon
   4870..4886    +  protein_bind   lac operator: The lac repressor binds to the lac operator to inhibit transcription in E. coli. This inhibition can be relieved by adding lactose or isopropyl-β-D-thiogalactopyranoside (IPTG). lac repressor encoded by lacI
>Addgene plasmid #101704 | pUPD-HygroBR (01-21) | addgene full sequence | sequence record 199849 | Addgene NGS Result
CAGGAAACAGCTATGACCATGATTACGCCAAGCTATTTAGGTGACACTATAGAATACTCAAGCTATGCAT
CCAACGCGTTGGGAGCTCTCCCATATGGTCGACCTGCAGGCGGCCGCGAATTCACTAGTGATTGGGCGAT
GAGTGGTCTCGGGAGCAGCTGAAGCTTCGTACGCTGCAGGTCGACAACCCTTAATATAACTTCGTATAAT
GTATGCTATACGAAGTTATTAGGTCTAGAGATCTGTTTAGCTTGCCTCGTCCCCGCCGGGTCACCCGGCC
AGCGACATGGAGGCCCAGAATACCCTCCTTGACAGTCTTGACGTGCGCAGCTCAGGGGCATGATGTGACT
GTCGCCCGTACATTTAGCCCATACATCCCCATGTATAATCATTTGCATCCATACATTTTGATGGCCGCAC
GGCGCGAAGCAAAAATTACGGCTCCTCGCTGCAGACCTGCGAGCAGGGAAACGCTCCCCTCACAGACGCG
TTGAATTGTCCCCACGCCGCGCCCCTGTAGAGAAATATAAAAGGTTAGGATTTGCCACTGAGGTTCTTCT
TTCATATACTTCCTTTTAAAATCTTGCTAGGATACAGTTCTCACATCACATCCGAACATAAACAACCATG
GGTAAAAAGCCTGAACTCACCGCGACGTCTGTCGAGAAGTTTCTGATCGAAAAGTTCGACAGCGTCTTCG
ACCTGATGCAGCTCTCGGAGGGCGAAGAATCTCGTGCTTTCAGCTTCGATGTAGGAGGGCGTGGATATGT
CCTGCGGGTAAATAGCTGCGCCGATGGTTTCTACAAAGATCGTTATGTTTATCGGCACTTTGCATCGGCC
GCGCTCCCGATTCCGGAAGTGCTTGACATTGGGGAATTCAGCGAGAGCCTGACCTATTGCATCTCCCGCC
GTGCACAGGGTGTCACGTTGCAAGACCTGCCTGAAACCGAACTGCCCGCTGTTCTGCAGCCGGTCGCGGA
GGCAATGGATGCGATCGCTGCGGCCGATCTTAGCCAGACGAGCGGGTTCGGCCCATTCGGACCGCAAGGA
ATCGGTCAATACACTACATGGCGTGATTTCATATGCGCGATTGCTGATCCCCATGTGTATCACTGGCAAA
CTGTGATGGACGACACCGTCAGTGCGTCCGTCGCGCAGGCTCTCGATGAGCTGATGCTTTGGGCCGAGGA
CTGCCCCGAAGTCCGGCACCTCGTGCACGCGGATTTCGGCTCCAACAATGTCCTGACGGACAATGGCCGC
ATAACAGCGGTCATTGACTGGAGCGAGGCGACGTTCGGGGATTCCCAATACGAGGTCGCCAACATCTTCT
TCTGGAGGCCGTGGTTGGCTTGTATGGAGCAGCAGACGCGCTACTTCGAGCGGAGGCATCCGGAGCTTGC
AGGATCGCCGCGGCTCCGGGCGTATATGCTCCGCATTGGTCTTGACCAACTCTATCAGAGCTTGGTTGAC
GGCAATTTCGATGATGCAGCTTGGGCGCAGGGTCGATGCGACGCAATCGTCCGATCCGGAGCCGGGACTG
TCGGGCGTACACAAATCGCCCGCAGAAGCGCGGCCGTCTGGACCGATGGCTGTGTAGAAGTACTCGCCGA
TAGTGGAAACCGACGCCCCAGCACTCGTCCGAGGGCAAAGGAATAATCAGTACTGACAATAAAAAGATTC
TTGTTTTCAAGAACTTGTCATTTGTATAGTTTTTTTATATTGTAGTTGTTCTATTTTAATCAAATGTTAG
CGTGATTTATATTTTTTTTCGCCTCGACATCATCTGCCCAGATGCGAAGTTAAGTGCGCAGAAAGTAATA
TCATGCGTCAATCGTATGTGAATGCTGGTCGCTATACTGCTGTCGATTCGATACTAACGCCGCCATCCAG
TGTCGAAAACGAGCTCTCGAGAACCCTTAATATAACTTCGTATAATGTATGCTATACGAAGTTATTAGGT
GATATCAGATCCACTAGTGGCCTATGCCGCTCGAGACCACTCATCGCCCAATCGAATTCCCGCGGCCGCC
ATGGCGGCCGGGAGCATGCGACGTCGGGCCCAATTCGCCCTATAGTGAGTCGTATTACAATTCACTGGCC
GTCGTTTTACAACGTCGTGACTGGGAAAACCCTGGCGTTACCCAACTTAATCGCCTTGCAGCACATCCCC
CTTTCGCCAGCTGGCGTAATAGCGAAGAGGCCCGCACCGATCGCCCTTCCCAACAGTTGCGCAGCCTGAA
TGGCGAATGG
[124 nt withheld, positions 2251-2374]
C
[91 nt withheld, positions 2376-2466]
AGGGTGATGGTTCACGTAGTGGGCCAGCGCCCTGATAGACGGTTTTTCGCCCTTTGACGTTGGAGTCCAC
GTTCTTT
[37 nt withheld, positions 2544-2580]
ACCCTATCTCGGTCTATTCTTTTGATTTATAAGGGATTTTGCCGATTTCGGCCTATTGGTTAAAAAATGA
GCTGATTTAACAAAAATTTAACGCGAATTTTAACAAAATATTAACGCTTACAATTTCCTGATGCGGTATT
TTCTCCTTACGCATCTGTGCGGTATTTCACACCGCATCAGGTGGCACTTTTCGGGGAAATGTGCGCGGAA
CCCCTATTTGTTTATTTTTCTAAATACATTCAAATATGTATCCGCTCATGAGACAATAACCCTGATAAAT
GCTTCAATAATATTGAAAAAGGAAGAGTATGAGTATTCAACATTTCCGTGTCGCCCTTATTCCCTTTTTT
GCGGCATTTTGCCTTCCTGTTTTTGCTCACCCAGAAACGCTGGTGAAAGTAAAAGATGCTGAAGATCAGT
TGGGTGCACGAGTGGGTTACATCGAACTGGATCTCAACAGCGGTAAGATCCTTGAGAGTTTTCGCCCCGA
AGAACGTTTTCCAATGATGAGCACTTTTAAAGTTCTGCTATGTGGCGCGGTATTATCCCGTATTGACGCC
GGGCAAGAGCAACTCGGTCGCCGCATACACTATTCTCAGAATGACTTGGTTGAGTACTCACCAGTCACAG
AAAAGCATCTTACGGATGGCATGACAGTAAGAGAATTATGCAGTGCTGCCATAACCATGAGTGATAACAC
TGCGGCCAACTTACTTCTGACAACGATCGGAGGACCGAAGGAGCTAACCGCTTTTTTGCACAACATGGGG
GATCATGTAACTCGCCTTGATCGTTGGGAACCGGAGCTGAATGAAGCCATACCAAACGACGAGCGTGACA
CCACGATGCCTGTAGCAATGGCAACAACGTTGCGCAAACTATTAACTGGCGAACTACTTACTCTAGCTTC
CCGGCAACAATTAATAGACTGGATGGAGGCGGATAAAGTTGCAGGACCACTTCTGCGCTCGGCCCTTCCG
GCTGGCTGGTTTATTGCTGATAAATCTGGAGCCGGTGAGCGTGGGTCGCGCGGTATCATTGCAGCACTGG
GGCCAGATGGTAAGCCCTCCCGTATCGTAGTTATCTACACGACGGGGAGTCAGGCAACTATGGATGAACG
AAATAGACAGATCGCTGAGATAGGTGCCTCACTGATTAAGCATTGGTAACTGTCAGACCAAGTTTACTCA
TATATACTTTAGATTGATTTAAAACTTCATTTTTAATTTAAAAGGATCTAGGTGAAGATCCTTTTTGATA
ATCTCATGACCAAAATCCCTTAACGTGAGTTTTCGTTCCACTGAGCGTCAGACCCCGTAGAAAAGATCAA
AGGATCTTCTTGAGATCCTTTTTTTCTGCGCGTAATCTGCTGCTTGCAAACAAAAAAACCACCGCTACCA
GCGGTGGTTTGTTTGCCGGATCAAGAGCTACCAACTCTTTTTCCGAAGGTAACTGGCTTCAGCAGAGCGC
AGATACCAAATACTGTTCTTCTAGTGTAGCCGTAGTTAGGCCACCACTTCAAGAACTCTGTAGCACCGCC
TACATACCTCGCTCTGCTAATCCTGTTACCAGTGGCTGCTGCCAGTGGCGATAAGTCGTGTCTTACCGGG
TTGGACTCAAGACGATAGTTACCGGATAAGGCGCAGCGGTCGGGCTGAACGGGGGGTTCGTGCACACAGC
CCAGCTTGGAGCGAACGACCTACACCGAACTGAGATACCTACAGCGTGAGCTATGAGAAAGCGCCACGCT
TCCCGAAGGGAGAAAGGCGGACAGGTATCCGGTAAGCGGCAGGGTCGGAACAGGAGAGCGCACGAGGGAG
CTTCCAGGGGGAAACGCCTGGTATCTTTATAGTCCTGTCGGGTTTCGCCACCTCTGACTTGAGCGTCGAT
TTTTGTGATGCTCGTCAGGGGGGCGGAGCCTATGGAAAAACGCCAGCAACGCGGCCTTTTTACGGTTCCT
GGCCTTTTGCTGGCCTTTTGCTCACATGTTCTTTCCTGCGTTATCCCCTGATTCTGTGGATAACCGTATT
ACCGCCTTTGAGTGAGCTGATACCGCTCGCCGCAGCCGAACGACCGAGCGCAGCGAGTCAGTGAGCGAGG
AAGCGGAAGAGCGCCCAATACGCAAACCGCCTCTCCCCGCGCGTTGGCCGATTCATTAATGCAGCTGGCA
CGACAGGTTTCCCGACTGGAAAGCGGGCAGTGAGCGCAACGCAATTAATGTGAGTTAGCTCACTCATTAG
GCACCCCAGGCTTTACACTTTATGCTTCCGGCTCGTATGTTGTGTGGAATTGTGAGCGGATAACAATTTC
ACA
