>Addgene plasmid #101704 | pUPD-HygroBR (01-21) | depositor partial sequence | sequence record 204536 | loxP-PAgTEF-hph-TAgTEF-loxP  from pUG75 (P30671)
CAGCTGAAGCTTCGTACGCTGCAGGTCGACAACCCTTAATATAACTTCGTATAATGTATGCTATACGAAG
TTATTAGGTCTAGAGATCTGTTTAGCTTGCCTCGTCCCCGCCGGGTCACCCGGCCAGCGACATGGAGGCC
CAGAATACCCTCCTTGACAGTCTTGACGTGCGCAGCTCAGGGGCATGATGTGACTGTCGCCCGTACATTT
AGCCCATACATCCCCATGTATAATCATTTGCATCCATACATTTTGATGGCCGCACGGCGCGAAGCAAAAA
TTACGGCTCCTCGCTGCAGACCTGCGAGCAGGGAAACGCTCCCCTCACAGACGCGTTGAATTGTCCCCAC
GCCGCGCCCCTGTAGAGAAATATAAAAGGTTAGGATTTGCCACTGAGGTTCTTCTTTCATATACTTCCTT
TTAAAATCTTGCTAGGATACAGTTCTCACATCACATCCGAACATAAACAACCATGGGTAAAAAGCCTGAA
CTCACCGCGACGTCTGTCGAGAAGTTTCTGATCGAAAAGTTCGACAGCGTCTTCGACCTGATGCAGCTCT
CGGAGGGCGAAGAATCTCGTGCTTTCAGCTTCGATGTAGGAGGGCGTGGATATGTCCTGCGGGTAAATAG
CTGCGCCGATGGTTTCTACAAAGATCGTTATGTTTATCGGCACTTTGCATCGGCCGCGCTCCCGATTCCG
GAAGTGCTTGACATTGGGGAATTCAGCGAGAGCCTGACCTATTGCATCTCCCGCCGTGCACAGGGTGTCA
CGTTGCAAGACCTGCCTGAAACCGAACTGCCCGCTGTTCTGCAGCCGGTCGCGGAGGCAATGGATGCGAT
CGCTGCGGCCGATCTTAGCCAGACGAGCGGGTTCGGCCCATTCGGACCGCAAGGAATCGGTCAATACACT
ACATGGCGTGATTTCATATGCGCGATTGCTGATCCCCATGTGTATCACTGGCAAACTGTGATGGACGACA
CCGTCAGTGCGTCCGTCGCGCAGGCTCTCGATGAGCTGATGCTTTGGGCCGAGGACTGCCCCGAAGTCCG
GCACCTCGTGCACGCGGATTTCGGCTCCAACAATGTCCTGACGGACAATGGCCGCATAACAGCGGTCATT
GACTGGAGCGAGGCGACGTTCGGGGATTCCCAATACGAGGTCGCCAACATCTTCTTCTGGAGGCCGTGGT
TGGCTTGTATGGAGCAGCAGACGCGCTACTTCGAGCGGAGGCATCCGGAGCTTGCAGGATCGCCGCGGCT
CCGGGCGTATATGCTCCGCATTGGTCTTGACCAACTCTATCAGAGCTTGGTTGACGGCAATTTCGATGAT
GCAGCTTGGGCGCAGGGTCGATGCGACGCAATCGTCCGATCCGGAGCCGGGACTGTCGGGCGTACACAAA
TCGCCCGCAGAAGCGCGGCCGTCTGGACCGATGGCTGTGTAGAAGTACTCGCCGATAGTGGAAACCGACG
CCCCAGCACTCGTCCGAGGGCAAAGGAATAATCAGTACTGACAATAAAAAGATTCTTGTTTTCAAGAACT
TGTCATTTGTATAGTTTTTTTATATTGTAGTTGTTCTATTTTAATCAAATGTTAGCGTGATTTATATTTT
TTTTCGCCTCGACATCATCTGCCCAGATGCGAAGTTAAGTGCGCAGAAAGTAATATCATGCGTCAATCGT
ATGTGAATGCTGGTCGCTATACTGCTGTCGATTCGATACTAACGCCGCCATCCAGTGTCGAAAACGAGCT
CTCGAGAACCCTTAATATAACTTCGTATAATGTATGCTATACGAAGTTATTAGGTGATATCAGATCCACT
AGTGGCCTATGC
